>Addgene plasmid #190977 | PM18033-PLS-KP2-A66S_rpoA-U | addgene full sequence | sequence record 375913 | Addgene NGS Result
AGATCTTCAATATTGGCCATTAGCCATATTATTCATTGGTTATATAGCATAAATCAATATTGGCTATTGG
CCATTGCATACGTTGTATCTATATCATAATATGTACATTTATATTGGCTCATGTCCAATATGACCGCCAT
GTTGTCTTAGAGTCATCCTCATCGTCGGACGGCATTGATTATTGACTAGTTATTAATAGTAATCAATTAC
GGGGTCATTAGTTCATAGCCCATATATGGAGTTCCGCGTTACATAACTTACGGTAAATGGCCCGCCTGGC
TGACCGCCCAACGACCCCCGCCCATTGACGTCAATAATGACGTATGTTCCCATAGTAACGCCAATAGGGA
CTTTCCATTGACGTCAATGGGTGGAGTATTTACGGTAAACTGCCCACTTGGCAGTACATCAAGTGTATCA
TATGCCAAGTCCGCCCCCTATTGACGTCAATGACGGTAAATGGCCCGCCTGGCATTATGCCCAGTACATG
ACCTTACGGGACTTTCCTACTTGGCAGTACATCTACGTATTAGTCATCGCTATTACCATGGTGATGCGGT
TTTGGCAGTACACCAATGGGCGTGGATAGCGGTTTGACTCACGGGGATTTCCAAGTCTCCACCCCATTGA
CGTCAATGGGAGTTTGTTTTGGCACCAAAATCAACGGGACTTTCCAAAATGTCGTAATAACCCCGCCCCG
TTGACGCAAATGGGCGGTAGGCGTGTACGGTGGGAGGTCTATATAAGCAGAGCTCGTTTAGTGAACCGTC
AGATCACTAGAAGCTTTATTGCGGTAGTTTATCACAGTTAAATTGCTAACGCAGTCAGTGCTTCTGACAC
AACAGTCTCGAACTTAAGCTGCAGAAGTTGGTCGTGAGGCACTGGGCAGGTAAGTATCAAGGTTACAAGA
CAGGTTTAAGGAGACCAATAGAAACTGGGCTTGTCGAGACAGAGATGACTCTTGCGTTTCTGATAGGCAC
CTATTGGTCTTACTGACATCCACTTTGCCTTTCTCTCCACAGGTGTCCACTCCCAGTTCAATTACACACG
CACCATGGCGCACCATCATCATCATCATTCTTCTGGTGAGAATCTTTATTTTCAGGGCGCCATGGGTAAT
TCTGTTGTCACATGGAATTCCATGATTAGGGGCTACGCTAGAAGCGGCCAGCCCGAGGAAGCTCTGAGCC
TCTTCTCCCAGATGAGAAGGAGCGGCATCAAGCCCGATAGCTATACCTTCCCCTTCGTGCTGAAGGCTTG
CGCTTCTCTGAGCAGCCTCGAGGAAGGAAAACAAATCCACGCCCACGTCATTAAATCCGGCTTCGAGTCC
GATGTCTACGTGCAGAGCTCCCTCATTGATATGTACGCCAAGTGCGGATCTCTGGAGGACGCCAGAAAAG
TGTTTGACGAGATGCCCGAGAGGAATGTCGTGAGCTGGAACGCTATGATCAGCGGCTATGCCCAGAATGG
ACAATCCGAAGAAGCTCTGGAGCTGTTTAGAGAGATGCAGAAAGAGGGCATCAAGCCTTCCGAGTTTACC
TTTTGCTCCGTGCTGAAGGCTTGCGCCTCTCTGGGATCTCTGGAGATGGGCAAGCAAATTCACGGCTATG
TGATCAAGTCCGGCTTTGAGTCCATCGTGTTCGTGGGAAACGCCCTCATTGACATGTATGCCAAGTGCGG
CTCTCTGGAGGATGCTAGAAAGGTCTTTGATGAGATGCCCGAAAGGACCGTTGTGAGCTGGACCGCCATG
ATCTCCGGATACGCCCAGAACGGACAGAGCGAGGAGGCCCTCGAGCTCTTCAGAGAGATGCAGAGGGAGG
GCGTGAAACCCGACGAAGTGACACTGCCTTCCGTGCTCTCCGCTTGCGCCAATCTGGGCGCTCTGGAGCA
AGGCAAACAGATCCATGCCTACGTCATCAAGAACGGCTTTGAATCCGATGTGTTTGTGGGCTCCGCTCTG
ATCGACATGTACGCTAAATGCGGCTCCATCGAGGAGGCTAGGAAAGTGTTCGATGAAATGCCCGAGAAAG
ACGTGGTGACTTGGAACGCTATGATCAACGGTTATGGCCAATCTAACGAAGGGCATAAAGCCATCGAATG
CTTCCAGGAGATGTTGCAGGACGGGGTGCAGCCTAGCGAGACAACATTCACATGTCTCCTCGTCGCCTGT
TCTCACGAAGGCCTCGTGAACGAAGGACGCCAATACTTTAAGGCCATGGTGGAGGAACACGGAATCATGC
CTCGCGTGGAACATTACGGGTGTATGGTTGACCTGCTCGGTAGGGCCGGCTATCTGGATGAGGCCGAAAA
GATGCTGCTGTCCTTTGAGAGCAATGATGTGGGATTCGGTTCCCTCCTTAACGCTTGCCGCTCCCACGGC
GACATAGAACGGGGCACACGCTGTTTTGAAAGCCTGGTCCGCCTCGACCCTCAGTCTGCTAGCGCCTACG
TACTTATGGCCAATATATACGCAGATGCCGGTCGGTGGACTGATGTGGACAGGATCGAGAGACTGCGGAA
GTCAGCGGGCGCATCCAAAAAACCCGCGGTGGCAGGCATCGAAGTCGACAGGCACGTGCACACCTTTGTC
GTCGGGGAAGAAAGGGGCGACATTAGCTGTAAAGTAAGGTCTATGAATACGCGGCTGAAAGAGGAGGGAG
GCCATGTGCCGCATACCGAGCTGGTGCTTAAACCACTGTCCGAGAAGGAGAAGGAGGACGAGCTGTGCGG
GCATTCAGAGAAGTTGGCACTGGCTTATGGACTTCTGAATACTCCCGATGGGACCCCCTTGTTGGTCACC
AAGAATCTGCGGATGTGCAGAGACTGCCACAGTTCAACCGAGATTATGTCAAGAATTGAGAAGCGAGAGA
TTGTTGTTAGAGATGCACACCGAGTTCACAGATTCGTTGATGGGAGTTGCAGTTGCGGAGGACGACCATA
ACTCGAGAAATAGAAGGAACATGTATTACACGTGCAAAATTTGAGAGCTAGCAGCGAGCAGACATGATAA
GATACATTGATGAGTTTGGACAAACCACAACTAGAATGCAGTGAAAAAAATGCTTTATTTGTGAAATTTG
TGATGCTATTGCTTTATTTGTAACCATTATAAGCTGCAATAAACAAGTTAACAACAACAATTGCACTGGT
TCATTTTATGTTTCAGGTTCAGGGGGAGGTGTGGGAGGTTTTTTAAAGCAAGTAAAACCTCTACAAATGT
GGTAAAATCGATAAGGATCCAGGTGGCACTTTTCGGGGAAATGTGCGCGGAACCCCTATTTGTTTATTTT
TCTAAATACATTCAAATATGTATCCGCTCATGAGACAATAACCCTGATAAATGCTTCAATAATATTGAAA
AAGGAAGAGTATGAGTATTCAACATTTCCGTGTCGCCCTTATTCCCTTTTTTGCGGCATTTTGCCTTCCT
GTTTTTGCTCACCCAGAAACGCTGGTGAAAGTAAAAGATGCTGAAGATCAGTTGGGTGCACGAGTGGGTT
ACATCGAACTGGATCTCAACAGCGGTAAGATCCTTGAGAGTTTTCGCCCCGAAGAACGTTTTCCAATGAT
GAGCACTTTTAAAGTTCTGCTATGTGGCGCGGTATTATCCCGTATTGACGCCGGGCAAGAGCAACTCGGT
CGCCGCATACACTATTCTCAGAATGACTTGGTTGAGTACTCACCAGTCACAGAAAAGCATCTTACGGATG
GCATGACAGTAAGAGAATTATGCAGTGCTGCCATAACCATGAGTGATAACACTGCGGCCAACTTACTTCT
GACAACGATCGGAGGACCGAAGGAGCTAACCGCTTTTTTGCACAACATGGGGGATCATGTAACTCGCCTT
GATCGTTGGGAACCGGAGCTGAATGAAGCCATACCAAACGACGAGCGTGACACCACGATGCCTGTAGCAA
TGGCAACAACGTTGCGCAAACTATTAACTGGCGAACTACTTACTCTAGCTTCCCGGCAACAATTAATAGA
CTGGATGGAGGCGGATAAAGTTGCAGGACCACTTCTGCGCTCGGCCCTTCCGGCTGGCTGGTTTATTGCT
GATAAATCTGGAGCCGGTGAGCGTGGGTCTCGCGGTATCATTGCAGCACTGGGGCCAGATGGTAAGCCCT
CCCGTATCGTAGTTATCTACACGACGGGGAGTCAGGCAACTATGGATGAACGAAATAGACAGATCGCTGA
GATAGGTGCCTCACTGATTAAGCATTGGTAACTGTCAGACCAAGTTTACTCATATATACTTTAGATTGAT
TTAAAACTTCATTTTTAATTTAAAAGGATCTAGGTGAAGATCCTTTTTGATAATCTCATGACCAAAATCC
CTTAACGTGAGTTTTCGTTCCACTGAGCGTCAGACCCCGTAGAAAAGATCAAAGGATCTTCTTGAGATCC
TTTTTTTCTGCGCGTAATCTGCTGCTTGCAAACAAAAAAACCACCGCTACCAGCGGTGGTTTGTTTGCCG
GATCAAGAGCTACCAACTCTTTTTCCGAAGGTAACTGGCTTCAGCAGAGCGCAGATACCAAATACTGTTC
TTCTAGTGTAGCCGTAGTTAGGCCACCACTTCAAGAACTCTGTAGCACCGCCTACATACCTCGCTCTGCT
AATCCTGTTACCAGTGGCTGCTGCCAGTGGCGATAAGTCGTGTCTTACCGGGTTGGACTCAAGACGATAG
TTACCGGATAAGGCGCAGCGGTCGGGCTGAACGGGGGGTTCGTGCACACAGCCCAGCTTGGAGCGAACGA
CCTACACCGAACTGAGATACCTACAGCGTGAGCTATGAGAAAGCGCCACGCTTCCCGAAGGGAGAAAGGC
GGACAGGTATCCGGTAAGCGGCAGGGTCGGAACAGGAGAGCGCACGAGGGAGCTTCCAGGGGGAAACGCC
TGGTATCTTTATAGTCCTGTCGGGTTTCGCCACCTCTGACTTGAGCGTCGATTTTTGTGATGCTCGTCAG
GGGGGCGGAGCCTATGGAAAAACGCCAGCAACGCGGCCTTTTTACGGTTCCTGGCCTTTTGCTGGCCTTT
TGCTCACATGGCTCGAC
Features (pLannotate 1.2.2; 10 found; start..end, strand, type, name):
    173..550     +  enhancer       CMV enhancer: human cytomegalovirus immediate early enhancer
    552..751     +  promoter       CMV promoter: human cytomegalovirus (CMV) immediate early promoter
    890..1022    +  intron         chimeric intron: chimera between introns from human β-globin and immunoglobulin heavy chain genes
   1088..1107    +  CDS            capTEV™ (fragment): composite tag for in vivo biotinylation, TEV protease cleavage, and 6xHis tagging
   1814..2599    +  CDS            PCMP-E15 (fragment): PP185_ARATH - Experimental evidence at transcript level: Swiss-Prot protein existence level 2. From Arabidopsis thaliana (Mouse-ear cress).
   3008..3129    -  polyA_signal   SV40 poly(A) signal: SV40 polyadenylation signal
   3156..3224    -  CDS            large T antigen (fragment): large T antigen from SV40 (simian virus 40)
   3266..3370    +  promoter       AmpR promoter: bla
   3371..4231    +  CDS            AmpR: β-lactamase; bla; confers resistance to ampicillin, carbenicillin, and related antibiotics
   4402..4990    +  rep_origin     ori: high-copy-number ColE1/pMB1/pBR322/pUC origin of replication
