[The description below was written by a language model from this plasmid's Addgene catalogue record and pLannotate feature annotations shown in this document.]
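Description:
PM18033-PLS-KP2-A66S_rpoA-U is a 5,057-nt mammalian expression plasmid built on the PM18033 backbone and designed to test RNA editing by a synthetic pentatricopeptide repeat (PPR) protein in human cells. It is maintained in E. coli through a high-copy ColE1/pUC-type origin of replication and selected with ampicillin via the β-lactamase gene under its native bla promoter. The feature table shows no mammalian selection marker or episomal replication element, which is consistent with transient transfection use, although the record does not say this explicitly.

The payload is PLS-KP2, a synthetic PLS-type PPR array fused to a DYW-class editing domain of the KP type that carries an A66S substitution. Expression is driven by the human cytomegalovirus immediate-early enhancer and promoter. These are followed by a chimeric β-globin/immunoglobulin intron, which generally improves transcript processing and expression. The protein carries an N-terminal His tag. The annotation software picks this up as a short match to a composite 6xHis-containing tag, and it matches part of the coding region to an Arabidopsis PPR protein, as expected for a design derived from plant PPR sequences. An SV40 polyadenylation signal lies downstream of the insert and is annotated on the reverse strand, beside a short large T antigen fragment that is probably a remnant of the same SV40 region.

The name and stated purpose indicate that the construct also carries the Arabidopsis thaliana rpoA editing site in its "U" form. This lets U-to-C conversion, the reverse of canonical plant C-to-U editing, be measured on the target. The feature table does not annotate this target, so its exact position and context within the transcript cannot be stated from the record.
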