Addgene plasmid #190977: PM18033-PLS-KP2-A66S_rpoA-U
Purpose: Test the U-to-C editing activity of KP2:A66S on AtrpoA editing site, in human cells
Depositing lab: Bernard Gutmann. Depositing organization: EditForce, Inc. Publication: U-to-C RNA editing by synthetic PPR-DYW proteins in bacteria and human culture cells. Ichinose M, Kawabata M, Akaiwa Y, Shimajiri Y, Nakamura I, Tamai T, Nakamura T, Yagi Y, Gutmann B. Commun Biol. 2022 Sep 15;5(1):968. doi: 10.1038/s42003-022-03927-3. PubMed 36109586.
Backbone
  Vector backbone: PM18033
  Vector type: Mammalian Expression
Growth in bacteria
  Bacterial resistance: Ampicillin, 100 μg/mL
  Growth temperature: 37°C
  Growth strain: DH5alpha
  Copy number: High Copy
Gene/Insert
  Gene/Insert name: PLS-KP2
  Species: Synthetic
  Mutation: DYW-KP:A66S
  Promoter: CMV
  Tag / fusion protein: His (N terminal on insert)
  Cloning method: Ligation Independent Cloning
Terms and licenses: Academic/Nonprofit Terms; Industry Terms: Not Available to Industry
How to cite: PM18033-PLS-KP2-A66S_rpoA-U was a gift from Bernard Gutmann (Addgene plasmid # 190977 ; http://n2t.net/addgene:190977 ; RRID:Addgene_190977)
